>Addgene plasmid #77234 | VRK2 gRNA (BRDN0001145054) | addgene full sequence | sequence record 187370 | Addgene Assembled Sequence
CCCGGGTGCAAAGATGGATAAAGTTTTAAACAGAGAGGAATCTTTGCAGCTAATGGACCTTCTAGGTCTT
GAAAGGAGTGGGAATTGGCTCCGGTGCCCGTCAGTGGGCAGAGCGCACATCGCCCACAGTCCCCGAGAAG
TTGGGGGGAGGGGTCGGCAATTGATCCGGTGCCTAGAGAAGGTGGCGCGGGGTAAACTGGGAAAGTGATG
TCGTGTACTGGCTCCGCCTTTTTCCCGAGGGTGGGGGAGAACCGTATATAAGTGCAGTAGTCGCCGTGAA
CGTTCTTTTTCGCAACGGGTTTGCCGCCAGAACACAGGTAAGTGCCGTGTGTGGTTCCCGCGGGCCTGGC
CTCTTTACGGGTTATGGCCCTTGCGTGCCTTGAATTACTTCCACCTGGCTGCAGTACGTGATTCTTGATC
CCGAGCTTCGGGTTGGAAGTGGGTGGGAGAGTTCGAGGCCTTGCGCTTAAGGAGCCCCTTCGCCTCGTGC
TTGAGTTGAGGCCTGGCCTGGGCGCTGGGGCCGCCGCGTGCGAATCTGGTGGCACCTTCGCGCCTGTCTC
GCTGCTTTCGATAAGTCTCTAGCCATTTAAAATTTTTGATGACCTGCTGCGACGCTTTTTTTCTGGCAAG
ATAGTCTTGTAAATGCGGGCCAAGATCTGCACACTGGTATTTCGGTTTTTGGGGCCGCGGGCGGCGACGG
GGCCCGTGCGTCCCAGCGCACATGTTCGGCGAGGCGGGGCCTGCGAGCGCGGCCACCGAGAATCGGACGG
GGGTAGTCTCAAGCTGGCCGGCCTGCTCTGGTGCCTGGCCTCGCGCCGCCGTGTATCGCCCCGCCCTGGG
CGGCAAGGCTGGCCCGGTCGGCACCAGTTGCGTGAGCGGAAAGATGGCCGCTTCCCGGCCCTGCTGCAGG
GAGCTCAAAATGGAGGACGCGGCGCTCGGGAGAGCGGGCGGGTGAGTCACCCACACAAAGGAAAAGGGCC
TTTCCGTCCTCAGCCGTCGCTTCATGTGACTCCACGGAGTACCGGGCGCCGTCCAGGCACCTCGATTAGT
TCTCGAGCTTTTGGAGTACGTCGTCTTTAGGTTGGGGGGAGGGGTTTTATGCGATGGAGTTTCCCCACAC
TGAGTGGGTGGAGACTGAAGTTAGGCCAGCTTGGCACTTGATGTAATTCTCCTTGGAATTTGCCCTTTTT
GAGTTTGGATCTTGGTTCATTCTCAAGCCTCAGACAGTGGTTCAAAGTTTTTTTCTTCCATTTCAGGTGT
CGTGACGTACGGCCACCATGACCGAGTACAAGCCCACGGTGCGCCTCGCCACCCGCGACGACGTCCCCAG
GGCCGTACGCACCCTCGCCGCCGCGTTCGCCGACTACCCCGCCACGCGCCACACCGTCGATCCGGACCGC
CACATCGAGCGGGTCACCGAGCTGCAAGAACTCTTCCTCACGCGCGTCGGGCTCGACATCGGCAAGGTGT
GGGTCGCGGACGACGGCGCCGCCGTGGCGGTCTGGACCACGCCGGAGAGCGTCGAAGCGGGGGCGGTGTT
CGCCGAGATCGGCCCGCGCATGGCCGAGTTGAGCGGTTCCCGGCTGGCCGCGCAGCAACAGATGGAAGGC
CTCCTGGCGCCGCACCGGCCCAAGGAGCCCGCGTGGTTCCTGGCCACCGTCGGAGTCTCGCCCGACCACC
AGGGCAAGGGTCTGGGCAGCGCCGTCGTGCTCCCCGGAGTGGAGGCGGCCGAGCGCGCCGGGGTGCCCGC
CTTCCTGGAGACCTCCGCGCCCCGCAACCTCCCCTTCTACGAGCGGCTCGGCTTCACCGTCACCGCCGAC
GTCGAGGTGCCCGAAGGACCGCGCACCTGGTGCATGACCCGCAAGCCCGGTGCCTGAACGCGTTAAGTCG
ACAATCAACCTCTGGATTACAAAATTTGTGAAAGATTGACTGGTATTCTTAACTATGTTGCTCCTTTTAC
GCTATGTGGATACGCTGCTTTAATGCCTTTGTATCATGCTATTGCTTCCCGTATGGCTTTCATTTTCTCC
TCCTTGTATAAATCCTGGTTGCTGTCTCTTTATGAGGAGTTGTGGCCCGTTGTCAGGCAACGTGGCGTGG
TGTGCACTGTGTTTGCTGACGCAACCCCCACTGGTTGGGGCATTGCCACCACCTGTCAGCTCCTTTCCGG
GACTTTCGCTTTCCCCCTCCCTATTGCCACGGCGGAACTCATCGCCGCCTGCCTTGCCCGCTGCTGGACA
GGGGCTCGGCTGTTGGGCACTGACAATTCCGTGGTGTTGTCGGGGAAATCATCGTCCTTTCCTTGGCTGC
TCGCCTGTGTTGCCACCTGGATTCTGCGCGGGACGTCCTTCTGCTACGTCCCTTCGGCCCTCAATCCAGC
GGACCTTCCTTCCCGCGGCCTGCTGCCGGCTCTGCGGCCTCTTCCGCGTCTTCGCCTTCGCCCTCAGACG
AGTCGGATCTCCCTTTGGGCCGCCTCCCCGCGTCGACTTTAAGACCAATGACTTACAAGGCAGCTGTAGA
TCTTAGCCACTTTTTAAAAGAAAAGGGGGGACTGGAAGGGCTAATTCACTCCCAACGAAGACAAGATCTG
CTTTTTGCTTGTACTGGGTCTCTCTGGTTAGACCAGATCTGAGCCTGGGAGCTCTCTGGCTAACTAGGGA
ACCCACTGCTTAAGCCTCAATAAAGCTTGCCTTGAGTGCTTCAAGTAGTGTGTGCCCGTCTGTTGTGTGA
CTCTGGTAACTAGAGATCCCTCAGACCCTTTTAGTCAGTGTGGAAAATCTCTAGCAGTACGTATAGTAGT
TCATGTCATCTTATTATTCAGTATTTATAACTTGCAAAGAAATGAATATCAGAGAGTGAGAGGAACTTGT
TTATTGCAGCTTATAATGGTTACAAATAAAGCAATAGCATCACAAATTTCACAAATAAAGCATTTTTTTC
ACTGCATTCTAGTTGTGGTTTGTCCAAACTCATCAATGTATCTTATCATGTCTGGCTCTAGCTATCCCGC
CCCTAACTCCGCCCATCCCGCCCCTAACTCCGCCCAGTTCCGCCCATTCTCCGCCCCATGGCTGACTAAT
TTTTTTTATTTATGCAGAGGCCGAGGCCGCCTCGGCCTCTGAGCTATTCCAGAAGTAGTGAGGAGGCTTT
TTTGGAGGCCTAGGGACGTACCCAATTCGCCCTATAGTGAGTCGTATTACGCGCGCTCACTGGCCGTCGT
TTTACAACGTCGTGACTGGGAAAACCCTGGCGTTACCCAACTTAATCGCCTTGCAGCACATCCCCCTTTC
GCCAGCTGGCGTAATAGCGAAGAGGCCCGCACCGATCGCCCTTCCCAACAGTTGCGCAGCCTGAATGGCG
AATGGG
[124 nt withheld, positions 3367-3490]
C
[91 nt withheld, positions 3492-3582]
A
[49 nt withheld, positions 3584-3632]
CCTTTGACGTTGGAGTCCACGTTCTTT
[37 nt withheld, positions 3660-3696]
ACCCTATCTCGGTCTATTCTTTTGATTTATAAGGGATTTTGCCGATTTCGGCCTATTGGTTAAAAAATGA
GCTGATTTAACAAAAATTTAACGCGAATTTTAACAAAATATTAACGCTTACAATTTAGGTGGCACTTTTC
GGGGAAATGTGCGCGGAACCCCTATTTGTTTATTTTTCTAAATACATTCAAATATGTATCCGCTCATGAG
ACAATAACCCTGATAAATGCTTCAATAATATTGAAAAAGGAAGAGTATGAGTATTCAACATTTCCGTGTC
GCCCTTATTCCCTTTTTTGCGGCATTTTGCCTTCCTGTTTTTGCTCACCCAGAAACGCTGGTGAAAGTAA
AAGATGCTGAAGATCAGTTGGGTGCACGAGTGGGTTACATCGAACTGGATCTCAACAGCGGTAAGATCCT
TGAGAGTTTTCGCCCCGAAGAACGTTTTCCAATGATGAGCACTTTTAAAGTTCTGCTATGTGGCGCGGTA
TTATCCCGTATTGACGCCGGGCAAGAGCAACTCGGTCGCCGCATACACTATTCTCAGAATGACTTGGTTG
AGTACTCACCAGTCACAGAAAAGCATCTTACGGATGGCATGACAGTAAGAGAATTATGCAGTGCTGCCAT
AACCATGAGTGATAACACTGCGGCCAACTTACTTCTGACAACGATCGGAGGACCGAAGGAGCTAACCGCT
TTTTTGCACAACATGGGGGATCATGTAACTCGCCTTGATCGTTGGGAACCGGAGCTGAATGAAGCCATAC
CAAACGACGAGCGTGACACCACGATGCCTGTAGCAATGGCAACAACGTTGCGCAAACTATTAACTGGCGA
ACTACTTACTCTAGCTTCCCGGCAACAATTAATAGACTGGATGGAGGCGGATAAAGTTGCAGGACCACTT
CTGCGCTCGGCCCTTCCGGCTGGCTGGTTTATTGCTGATAAATCTGGAGCCGGTGAGCGTGGGTCTCGCG
GTATCATTGCAGCACTGGGGCCAGATGGTAAGCCCTCCCGTATCGTAGTTATCTACACGACGGGGAGTCA
GGCAACTATGGATGAACGAAATAGACAGATCGCTGAGATAGGTGCCTCACTGATTAAGCATTGGTAACTG
TCAGACCAAGTTTACTCATATATACTTTAGATTGATTTAAAACTTCATTTTTAATTTAAAAGGATCTAGG
TGAAGATCCTTTTTGATAATCTCATGACCAAAATCCCTTAACGTGAGTTTTCGTTCCACTGAGCGTCAGA
CCCCGTAGAAAAGATCAAAGGATCTTCTTGAGATCCTTTTTTTCTGCGCGTAATCTGCTGCTTGCAAACA
AAAAAACCACCGCTACCAGCGGTGGTTTGTTTGCCGGATCAAGAGCTACCAACTCTTTTTCCGAAGGTAA
CTGGCTTCAGCAGAGCGCAGATACCAAATACTGTTCTTCTAGTGTAGCCGTAGTTAGGCCACCACTTCAA
GAACTCTGTAGCACCGCCTACATACCTCGCTCTGCTAATCCTGTTACCAGTGGCTGCTGCCAGTGGCGAT
AAGTCGTGTCTTACCGGGTTGGACTCAAGACGATAGTTACCGGATAAGGCGCAGCGGTCGGGCTGAACGG
GGGGTTCGTGCACACAGCCCAGCTTGGAGCGAACGACCTACACCGAACTGAGATACCTACAGCGTGAGCT
ATGAGAAAGCGCCACGCTTCCCGAAGGGAGAAAGGCGGACAGGTATCCGGTAAGCGGCAGGGTCGGAACA
GGAGAGCGCACGAGGGAGCTTCCAGGGGGAAACGCCTGGTATCTTTATAGTCCTGTCGGGTTTCGCCACC
TCTGACTTGAGCGTCGATTTTTGTGATGCTCGTCAGGGGGGCGGAGCCTATGGAAAAACGCCAGCAACGC
GGCCTTTTTACGGTTCCTGGCCTTTTGCTGGCCTTTTGCTCACATGTTCTTTCCTGCGTTATCCCCTGAT
TCTGTGGATAACCGTATTACCGCCTTTGAGTGAGCTGATACCGCTCGCCGCAGCCGAACGACCGAGCGCA
GCGAGTCAGTGAGCGAGGAAGCGGAAGAGCGCCCAATACGCAAACCGCCTCTCCCCGCGCGTTGGCCGAT
TCATTAATGCAGCTGGCACGACAGGTTTCCCGACTGGAAAGCGGGCAGTGAGCGCAACGCAATTAATGTG
AGTTAGCTCACTCATTAGGCACCCCAGGCTTTACACTTTATGCTTCCGGCTCGTATGTTGTGTGGAATTG
TGAGCGGATAACAATTTCACACAGGAAACAGCTATGACCATGATTACGCCAAGCGCGCAATTAACCCTCA
CTAAAGGGAACAAAAGCTGGAGCTGCAAGCTTAATGTAGTCTTATGCAATACTCTTGTAGTCTTGCAACA
TGGTAACGATGAGTTAGCAACATGCCTTACAAGGAGAGAAAAAGCACCGTGCATGCCGATTGGTGGAAGT
AAGGTGGTACGATCGTGCCTTATTAGGAAGGCAACAGACGGGTCTGACATGGATTGGACGAACCACTGAA
TTGCCGCATTGCAGAGATATTGTATTTAAGTGCCTAGCTCGATACATAAACGGGTCTCTCTGGTTAGACC
AGATCTGAGCCTGGGAGCTCTCTGGCTAACTAGGGAACCCACTGCTTAAGCCTCAATAAAGCTTGCCTTG
AGTGCTTCAAGTAGTGTGTGCCCGTCTGTTGTGTGACTCTGGTAACTAGAGATCCCTCAGACCCTTTTAG
TCAGTGTGGAAAATCTCTAGCAGTGGCGCCCGAACAGGGACTTGAAAGCGAAAGGGAAACCAGAGGAGCT
CTCTCGACGCAGGACTCGGCTTGCTGAAGCGCGCACGGCAAGAGGCGAGGGGCGGCGACTGGTGAGTACG
CCAAAAATTTTGACTAGCGGAGGCTAGAAGGAGAGAGATGGGTGCGAGAGCGTCAGTATTAAGCGGGGGA
GAATTAGATCGCGATGGGAAAAAATTCGGTTAAGGCCAGGGGGAAAGAAAAAATATAAATTAAAACATAT
AGTATGGGCAAGCAGGGAGCTAGAACGATTCGCAGTTAATCCTGGCCTGTTAGAAACATCAGAAGGCTGT
AGACAAATACTGGGACAGCTACAACCATCCCTTCAGACAGGATCAGAAGAACTTAGATCATTATATAATA
CAGTAGCAACCCTCTATTGTGTGCATCAAAGGATAGAGATAAAAGACACCAAGGAAGCTTTAGACAAGAT
AGAGGAAGAGCAAAACAAAAGTAAGACCACCGCACAGCAAGCGGCCGCTGATCTTCAGACCTGGAGGAGG
AGATATGAGGGACAATTGGAGAAGTGAATTATATAAATATAAAGTAGTAAAAATTGAACCATTAGGAGTA
GCACCCACCAAGGCAAAGAGAAGAGTGGTGCAGAGAGAAAAAAGAGCAGTGGGAATAGGAGCTTTGTTCC
TTGGGTTCTTGGGAGCAGCAGGAAGCACTATGGGCGCAGCGTCAATGACGCTGACGGTACAGGCCAGACA
ATTATTGTCTGGTATAGTGCAGCAGCAGAACAATTTGCTGAGGGCTATTGAGGCGCAACAGCATCTGTTG
CAACTCACAGTCTGGGGCATCAAGCAGCTCCAGGCAAGAATCCTGGCTGTGGAAAGATACCTAAAGGATC
AACAGCTCCTGGGGATTTGGGGTTGCTCTGGAAAACTCATTTGCACCACTGCTGTGCCTTGGAATGCTAG
TTGGAGTAATAAATCTCTGGAACAGATTTGGAATCACACGACCTGGATGGAGTGGGACAGAGAAATTAAC
AATTACACAAGCTTAATACACTCCTTAATTGAAGAATCGCAAAACCAGCAAGAAAAGAATGAACAAGAAT
TATTGGAATTAGATAAATGGGCAAGTTTGTGGAATTGGTTTAACATAACAAATTGGCTGTGGTATATAAA
ATTATTCATAATGATAGTAGGAGGCTTGGTAGGTTTAAGAATAGTTTTTGCTGTACTTTCTATAGTGAAT
AGAGTTAGGCAGGGATATTCACCATTATCGTTTCAGACCCACCTCCCAACCCCGAGGGGACCCAGAGAGG
GCCTATTTCCCATGATTCCTTCATATTTGCATATACGATACAAGGCTGTTAGAGAGATAATTAGAATTAA
TTTGACTGTAAACACAAAGATATTAGTACAAAATACGTGACGTAGAAAGTAATAATTTCTTGGGTAGTTT
GCAGTTTTAAAATTATGTTTTAAAATGGACTATCATATGCTTACCGTAACTTGAAAGTATTTCGATTTCT
TGGCTTTATATATCTTGTGGAAAGGACGAAACACCGCCTGCAATTAGGTATCCGAAGTTTTAGAGCTAGA
AATAGCAAGTTAAAATAAGGCTAGTCCGTTATCAACTTGAAAAAGTGGCACCGAGTCGGTGCTTTTTTAA
GCTTGGCGTAACTAGATCTTGAGACAAATGGCAGTATTCATCCACAATTTTAAAAGAAAAGGGGGGATTG
GGGGGTACAGTGCAGGGGAAAGAATAGTAGACATAATAGCAACAGACATACAAACTAAAGAATTACAAAA
ACAAATTACAAAAATTCAAAATTTTCGGGTTTATTACAGGGACAGCAGAGATCCACTTTGGCGCCGGCTC
GAGGGGG
Features (pLannotate 1.2.2; 29 found; start..end, strand, type, name):
     14..80      +  CDS            small t antigen (fragment): SV40 (simian virus 40) small t antigen
    106..317     +  promoter       EF-1α core promoter: core promoter for human elongation factor EF-1α
    318..1256    +  intron         EF-1α intron A: intron upstream of the start codon of human EF-1α
   1278..1877    +  CDS            PuroR (fragment): puromycin N-acetyltransferase; pac from Streptomyces; confers resistance to puromycin
   1893..2481    +  misc_feature   WPRE: woodchuck hepatitis virus posttranscriptional regulatory element
   2532..2551    +  misc_feature   cPPT/CTS (fragment): central polypurine tract and central termination sequence of HIV-1
   2553..2786    +  LTR            3' LTR (ΔU3): self-inactivating 3' long terminal repeat (LTR) from HIV-1
   2864..2985    +  polyA_signal   SV40 poly(A) signal: SV40 polyadenylation signal
   3025..3160    +  rep_origin     SV40 ori: SV40 origin of replication
   3181..3199    -  promoter       T7 promoter: promoter for bacteriophage T7 RNA polymerase
   3207..3362    +  CDS            lacZα (fragment): LacZα fragment of β-galactosidase; lacZ fragment
   3367..3795    +  rep_origin     f1 ori (sequence partly withheld): f1 bacteriophage origin of replication; arrow indicates direction of (+) strand synthesis
   3848..3952    +  promoter       AmpR promoter: bla
   3953..4813    +  CDS            AmpR: β-lactamase; bla; confers resistance to ampicillin, carbenicillin, and related antibiotics
   4984..5572    +  rep_origin     ori: high-copy-number ColE1/pMB1/pBR322/pUC origin of replication
   5755..5847    +  CDS            lacI (fragment): lac repressor; lacI; The lac repressor binds to the lac operator to inhibit transcription in E. coli. This inhibition can be relieved by adding lactose or isopropyl-β-D-thiogalactopyranoside (IPTG).
   5860..5881    +  protein_bind   CAP binding site: CAP binding activates transcription in the presence of cAMP. E. coli catabolite activator protein
   5896..5926    +  promoter       lac promoter: promoter for the E. coli lac operon
   5934..5950    +  protein_bind   lac operator: The lac repressor binds to the lac operator to inhibit transcription in E. coli. This inhibition can be relieved by adding lactose or isopropyl-β-D-thiogalactopyranoside (IPTG). lac repressor encoded by lacI
   5995..6013    +  promoter       T3 promoter: promoter for bacteriophage T3 RNA polymerase
   6041..6267    +  promoter       RSV promoter: Rous sarcoma virus enhancer/promoter
   6268..6448    +  LTR            5' LTR (truncated): truncated 5' long terminal repeat (LTR) from HIV-1
   6495..6620    +  misc_feature   HIV-1 Ψ: packaging signal of human immunodeficiency virus type 1
   6604..6967    +  CDS            HIV-1 gag (fragment): gag protein from human immunodeficiency virus 1; gag
   7113..7346    +  misc_feature   RRE: The Rev response element (RRE) of HIV-1 allows for Rev-dependent mRNA export from the nucleus to the cytoplasm.
   7723..7749    +  CDS            Rev (fragment): human immunodeficiency virus 1 (HIV-1) Rev protein; rev; enhances nuclear export of unspliced and incompletely spliced viral mRNAs
   7753..7993    +  promoter       U6 promoter: RNA polymerase III promoter for human U6 snRNA
   8023..8098    +  misc_RNA       gRNA scaffold: guide RNA scaffold for the Streptococcus pyogenes CRISPR/Cas9 system
   8154..8271    +  misc_feature   cPPT/CTS: central polypurine tract and central termination sequence of HIV-1
