[The description below was written by a language model from this plasmid's Addgene catalogue record and pLannotate feature annotations shown in this document.]
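Description:
VRK2 gRNA (BRDN0001145054) is a third-generation lentiviral guide RNA plasmid built on the lentiGuide-Puro backbone and designed to target human VRK2 for CRISPR-Cas9 editing. It is propagated in E. coli as a high-copy plasmid through a ColE1/pUC-type origin, with ampicillin selection provided by β-lactamase. The backbone also carries an f1 origin, an SV40 origin and poly(A) signal, and remnants of lac and T7/T3 cloning elements.

The viral cassette begins with an RSV promoter fused to a truncated HIV-1 5' LTR, which makes genomic RNA production Tat-independent. This is followed by the Ψ packaging signal with a partial gag sequence, the Rev response element for Rev-dependent nuclear export, and a cPPT/CTS. It ends in a ΔU3 self-inactivating 3' LTR that disables LTR promoter activity after integration. Within this unit, a human U6 RNA polymerase III promoter drives the VRK2-specific spacer, which lies in the short unannotated gap immediately upstream of the Streptococcus pyogenes gRNA scaffold. Downstream, the EF-1α core promoter with its intron A expresses puromycin N-acetyltransferase, so transduced mammalian cells can be selected with puromycin. A WPRE follows to enhance transcript expression.

The guide was designed against multiple VRK2 RefSeq transcript variants and belongs to a human kinome gRNA collection. The plasmid does not encode Cas9, so it must be used with a separate Cas9 vector such as lentiCas9-Blast or in cells already expressing Cas9. It is typically used for VRK2 knockout studies.
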