Addgene plasmid #77234: VRK2 gRNA (BRDN0001145054)
Purpose: 3rd generation lentiviral gRNA plasmid targeting human VRK2
Depositing lab: John Doench & David Root. Depositing organization: Broad Institute. Publication: Optimized sgRNA design to maximize activity and minimize off-target effects of CRISPR-Cas9. Doench JG, Fusi N, Sullender M, Hegde M, Vaimberg EW, Donovan KF, Smith I, Tothova Z, Wilen C, Orchard R, Virgin HW, Listgarten J, Root DE. Nat Biotechnol. 2016 Jan 18. doi: 10.1038/nbt.3437. PubMed 26780180.
Backbone
  Vector backbone: lentiGuide-Puro
  Backbone manufacturer: Zhang Lab (Addgene plasmid # 52963)
  Vector type: Mammalian Expression, Lentiviral, CRISPR
  Selectable markers: Puromycin
Growth in bacteria
  Bacterial resistance: Ampicillin, 100 μg/mL
  Growth temperature: 37°C
  Growth strain: DH5alpha
  Copy number: High Copy
Gene/Insert
  Gene/Insert name: VRK2 (alt names: VRK2; NM_001130480.2)
  gRNA/shRNA sequence: CCTGCAATTAGGTATCCGAA
  Species: H. sapiens (human)
  Entrez Gene: VRK2
  Promoter: hU6
  Cloning method: Unknown
  Sequencing primers: 5′ U6-F; 3′ pS2-R
Terms and licenses: Academic/Nonprofit Terms; Industry Terms: Not Available to Industry
Depositor comments: The gRNA was designed to target the following Genbank reference sequence(s): NM_001130480.2,NM_001130481.2,NM_001130482.2,NM_001130483.2,NM_001288836.1,NM_001288837.1,NM_001288838.1,NM_001288839.1,NM_006296.6. Note that this plasmid does NOT contain Cas9. It should be used in conjunction with lentiCas9-Blast (Addgene #52962) or otherwise with cell lines already expressing Cas9. Browse the full kinome gRNA library at http://www.addgene.org/pooled-library/broadgpp-human-kinome/ or visit http://www.broadinstitute.org/rnai/public/ for detailed protocols and information.
How to cite: VRK2 gRNA (BRDN0001145054) was a gift from John Doench & David Root (Addgene plasmid # 77234 ; http://n2t.net/addgene:77234 ; RRID:Addgene_77234)
