>Addgene plasmid #77234 | VRK2 gRNA (BRDN0001145054) | depositor partial sequence | sequence record 144694 | Target Sequence
CCTGCAATTAGGTATCCGAA
