>Addgene plasmid #77234 | VRK2 gRNA (BRDN0001145054) | addgene partial sequence | sequence record 187369 | hU6-F
GAAAGTAATAATTTCTTGGGTAGTTTGCAGTTTTAAAATTATGTTTTAAAATGGACTATCATATGCTTAC
CGTAACTTGAAAGTATTTCGATTTCTTGGCTTTATATATCTTGTGGAAAGGACGAAACACCGCCTGCAAT
TAGGTATCCGAAGTTTTAGAGCTAGAAATAGCAAGTTAAAATAAGGCTAGTCCGTTATCAACTTGAAAAA
GTGGCACCGAGTCGGTGCTTTTTTAAGCTTGGCGTAACTAGATCTTGAGACAAATGGCAGTATTCATCCA
CAATTTTAAAAGAAAAGGGGGGATTGGGGGGTACAGTGCAGGGGAAAGAATAGTAGACATAATAGCAACA
GACATACAAACTAAAGAATTACAAAAACAAATTACAAAAATTCAAAATTTTCGGGTTTATTACAGGGACA
GCAGAGATCCACTTTGGCGCCGGCTCGAGGGGGCCCGGGTGCAAAGATGGATAAAGTTTTAAACAGAGAG
GAATCTTTGCAGCTAATGGACCTTCTAGGTCTTGAAAGGAGTGGGAATTGGCTCCGGTGCCCGTCAGTGG
GCAGAGCGCA
